LOCUS       Exported 755 bp ds-DNA linear SYN 31-MAY-2021
DEFINITION  This plasmid was designed for screening purposes and may contain
            discrepancies relative to the current canonical GenBank version of
            the gene..
ACCESSION   .
VERSION     .
KEYWORDS    DCT.VV.Orf55
SOURCE      synthetic DNA construct
  ORGANISM  synthetic DNA construct
REFERENCE   1 (bases 1 to 755)
  AUTHORS   Tscharke DC, Karupiah G, Zhou J, Palmore T, Irvine KR, Haeryfar SM,
            Williams S, Sidney J, Sette A, Bennink JR, Yewdell JW
  TITLE     Identification of poxvirus CD8+ T cell determinants to enable
            rational design and characterization of smallpox vaccines.
  JOURNAL   J Exp Med. 2005 January 3; 201(1): 95–104.
  PUBMED    15623576
REFERENCE   2 (bases 1 to 755)
  AUTHORS   .
  TITLE     Direct Submission
  JOURNAL   Exported May 31, 2021 from SnapGene Server 1.1.58
            http://www.snapgene.com
FEATURES             Location/Qualifiers
     source          1..755
                     /organism="synthetic DNA construct"
                     /mol_type="other DNA"
     CDS             533..574
                     /codon_start=1
                     /product="epitope tag from simian virus 5"
                     /label=V5 tag
                     /translation="GKPIPNPLLGLDST"
     CDS             584..601
                     /codon_start=1
                     /product="6xHis affinity tag"
                     /label=6xHis
                     /translation="HHHHHH"
     primer_bind     complement(624..641)
                     /label=BGH-rev
                     /note="Bovine growth hormone terminator, reverse primer.
                     Also called BGH reverse"
     polyA_signal    630..741
                     /label=bGH poly(A) signal
                     /note="bovine growth hormone polyadenylation signal"
ORIGIN
        1 ttggtaccga gctcggatcc agtacccttc accgaattcc agctgaccac catggcatta
       61 atggcaataa ctaaaaatgt aaaatatttt tctatgttag gaatatggtt tttcacttta
      121 atagatatat ggtttttggc caaaatgata gatatttttt tatccgagga tagtaaaata
      181 ttattagtcg ccgtctctat aaaaatgaag ctagtctcga tatccaattt tattctagaa
      241 ttgataggag tcgccaaatg taccttatac gttatatctc ccttgatgcg ttccatttgt
      301 gtatctatat cggacacaag atctgtaaat agttttacgt tattaatcgt cacggtatcg
      361 ccgtcgctag ataacgctaa tgtaccatcc aagtcccaaa tggagagatt taactgttca
      421 tcgtttagaa taaaatgagc aattcccggg gatccgaata aagggtcaag acaattctgc
      481 agatatccag cacagtggcg gccgctcgag tctagagggc ccgcggttcg aaggtaagcc
      541 tatccctaac cctctcctcg gtctcgattc tacgcgtacc ggtcatcatc accatcacca
      601 ttgagtttaa acccgctgat cagcctcgac tgtgccttct agttgccagc catctgttgt
      661 ttgcccctcc cccgtgcctt ccttgaccct ggaaggtgcc actcccactg tcctttccta
      721 ataaaatgag ggaattgcat cgcattgtct gagta
//
