[The description below was written by a language model from this plasmid's Addgene catalogue record and the feature table of its GenBank file.]
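Description:
DCT.VV.Orf55 is a mammalian expression plasmid carrying a single vaccinia virus open reading frame, one member of a library of vaccinia ORF clones built for screening purposes. The backbone is Invitrogen's pcDNA 3.1D V5-His-TOPO (about 5.5 kb without insert), propagated in E. coli as a high-copy plasmid under ampicillin selection. It also carries a neomycin resistance marker, so transfected mammalian cells can be selected with G418. The 387 bp insert, named VV.Orf55, is recorded as flanked by intact BamHI sites and can be sequenced from the upstream T7 primer site. The "Orf55" designation is specific to this library. The corresponding ORF names in the Copenhagen and WR strains are given only in the depositor's supplementary spreadsheet, not in this record.

The available feature table covers only a 755 bp portion of the plasmid. It annotates a V5 epitope tag followed by a 6xHis affinity tag, then the BGH reverse primer site and the bovine growth hormone polyadenylation signal. This is the backbone's arrangement for a C-terminal V5-His fusion, which would allow detection or purification of the product, but the record does not confirm that the ORF reads in frame into the tags. The promoter lies outside the annotated region and is not stated in the record. The associated publication concerns identifying poxvirus CD8+ T cell determinants for smallpox vaccine design, consistent with expressing individual viral ORFs in mammalian cells to screen for T cell antigens. The depositors caution that the insert may differ from the canonical gene sequence and that the quality-control sequencing should be consulted.
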