Addgene plasmid #12743: DCT.VV.Orf55
Purpose: This plasmid was designed for screening purposes and may contain discrepancies relative to the current canonical GenBank version of the gene.
Depositing lab: Jack Bennink & Jon Yewdell. Depositing organization: National Institute of Allergy and Infectious Diseases (NIAID). Publication: Identification of poxvirus CD8+ T cell determinants to enable rational design and characterization of smallpox vaccines. Tscharke DC, Karupiah G, Zhou J, Palmore T, Irvine KR, Haeryfar SM, Williams S, Sidney J, Sette A, Bennink JR, Yewdell JW. J Exp Med. 2005 January 3; 201(1): 95–104. 10.1084/jem.20041912 PubMed 15623576.
Backbone
  Vector backbone: pcDNA 3.1D V5-His-TOPO
  Backbone manufacturer: Invitrogen
  Backbone size w/o insert (bp): 5514
  Vector type: Mammalian Expression
  Selectable markers: Neomycin (select with G418)
Growth in bacteria
  Bacterial resistance: Ampicillin, 100 μg/mL
  Growth temperature: 37°C
  Growth strain: DH5alpha
  Copy number: High Copy
Gene/Insert
  Gene/Insert name: VV.Orf55
  Species: Vaccinia Virus
  Insert size (bp): 387
  Cloning method: Restriction Enzyme; 5′ cloning site BamHI (not destroyed); 3′ cloning site BamHI (not destroyed)
  Sequencing primers: 5′ Universal T7
Terms and licenses: Academic/Nonprofit Terms; Industry Terms: Not Available to Industry
Depositor comments: Please see the Vaccinia kit page ( https://www.addgene.org/vvorf/ ) for more information. The kit page contains the supplemental VVOrfData spreadsheet, which includes important information about this plasmid. The plasmid and insert names provided here relate only to this library. The name of the ORF (if present) in VACV strain Copenhagen and the name of the ORF (if annotated) in VACV strain WR sequence can be found in VVOrfData spreadsheet. Please note that the amino acid sequence given for each ORF in the spreadsheet may contain some errors. Additionally, changes from the expected sequence may be present in these plasmids. Please see Addgene's quality control sequence and sequencing notes in the VVOrfData spreadsheet before ordering this plasmid.
How to cite: DCT.VV.Orf55 was a gift from Jack Bennink & Jon Yewdell (Addgene plasmid # 12743 ; http://n2t.net/addgene:12743 ; RRID:Addgene_12743)
